Addgene plasmid #100814: pXJ42-p110 CUX1
Purpose: Plasmid vector expressing human p110 CUX1 (amino acids 878-1505 of P39880), with an N-terminal Myc tag and a C-terminal HA tag.
Depositing lab: Alain Nepveu. Depositing organization: McGill University. Publication: p110 CUX1 cooperates with E2F transcription factors in the transcriptional activation of cell cycle-regulated genes. Truscott M, Harada R, Vadnais C, Robert F, Nepveu A. Mol Cell Biol. 2008 May;28(10):3127-38. doi: 10.1128/MCB.02089-07. Epub 2008 Mar 17. PubMed 18347061.
Backbone
  Vector backbone: pXJ42
  Modifications to backbone: pXJ42 was obtained from Alan Wildeman. pXJ42 was derived from pXJ40 (Cell 65:551-568, (1991) by changing the polylinker. It contains the human CMV promoter and intron 2 from the rabbit beta-globin gene We used pXJ42 originally because we needed a mammalian vector that did not contain the origin of replication of SV40. In practice, people in the lab found this was the best vector and we continued to use it for other applications.
  Vector type: Mammalian Expression
Growth in bacteria
  Bacterial resistance: Ampicillin, 100 μg/mL
  Growth temperature: 37°C
  Growth strain: DH5alpha
  Copy number: High Copy
Gene/Insert
  Gene/Insert name: p110 CUX1 (amino acids 878-1505)
  Species: H. sapiens (human)
  Mutation: Contains amino acids 878-1505
  GenBank ID: P39880
  Entrez Gene: CUX1 (a.k.a. CASP, CDP, CDP/Cut, CDP1, COY1, CUTL1, CUX, Clox, Cux/CDP, GDDI, GOLIM6, Nbla10317, p100, p110, p200, p75)
  Tag / fusion protein: Myc (N terminal on insert); HA (C terminal on insert)
Terms and licenses: Academic/Nonprofit Terms; Industry Terms: Not Available to Industry
How to cite: pXJ42-p110 CUX1 was a gift from Alain Nepveu (Addgene plasmid # 100814 ; http://n2t.net/addgene:100814 ; RRID:Addgene_100814)
