[The description below was written by a language model from this plasmid's Addgene catalogue record and pLannotate feature annotations shown in this document.]
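Description:
pXJ42-p110 CUX1 is a mammalian expression plasmid of about 6.35 kb built on the pXJ42 backbone, a derivative of pXJ40 with an altered polylinker. It is propagated in E. coli as a high-copy plasmid through a ColE1/pUC-type origin and selected with ampicillin via the β-lactamase gene. An f1 origin is also present, along with short remnants of rop, bom and lacZα that are not functional units. The record notes that the backbone was originally chosen because it lacks the SV40 origin of replication, so it should not replicate episomally in cells expressing large T antigen. No mammalian selection marker is annotated, which suits it to transient transfection.

The expression cassette consists of the human CMV immediate-early enhancer and promoter, followed by rabbit β-globin intron 2, which provides a splicing event that generally improves mRNA processing and expression. A T7 promoter sits just upstream of the coding region and could support in vitro transcription. The open reading frame encodes amino acids 878–1505 of human CUX1, corresponding to the p110 isoform, with an N-terminal Myc tag and a C-terminal HA tag, and it is terminated by the SV40 polyadenylation signal. The HA tag is stated in the catalogue entry but was not picked up by the automated annotation, and the brief SRα and SV40 promoter hits are only small fragment matches.

In cells, p110 arises by proteolytic processing of full-length CUX1 around the G1/S transition and binds DNA stably to stimulate genes such as POLA1. The plasmid expresses this form directly, and the two tags allow detection or immunoprecipitation in studies of transcriptional activation of cell cycle-regulated genes. The depositor and sequencing-derived records agree closely, differing by only two nucleotides in length.
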