Features (pLannotate 1.2.2; 17 found; start..end, strand, type, name):
     41..344     +  enhancer       CMV enhancer: human cytomegalovirus immediate early enhancer
    345..548     +  promoter       CMV promoter: human cytomegalovirus (CMV) immediate early promoter
    664..686     +  promoter       SRα promoter (fragment): hybrid promoter consisting of the SV40 early promoter plus part of the long terminal repeat of human T-lymphotrophic virus 1
    710..754     +  intron         β-globin intron (fragment): intron from rabbit β-globin gene
    754..772     +  promoter       SV40 promoter (fragment): SV40 early promoter
    801..1373    +  intron         β-globin intron: intron from rabbit β-globin gene
   1428..1446    +  promoter       T7 promoter: promoter for bacteriophage T7 RNA polymerase
   1479..1501    +  CDS            3xMyc (fragment): 3 tandem Myc epitope tags
   1527..3410    +  CDS            CUX1 (fragment): CUX1_HUMAN - Also known as CUTL1. Experimental evidence at protein level: Swiss-Prot protein existence level 1. [CDP/Cux p110]: Plays a role in cell cycle progression, in particular at the G1/S transition. As cells progress into S phase, a fraction of CUX1 molecules is proteolytically processed into N- terminally truncated proteins of 110 kDa. While CUX1 only transiently binds to DNA and carries the CCAAT-displacement activity, CDP/Cux p110 makes a stable interaction with DNA and stimulates expression of genes such as POLA1. From Homo sapiens (Human).
   3471..3592    +  polyA_signal   SV40 poly(A) signal: SV40 polyadenylation signal
   3797..4385    -  rep_origin     ori: high-copy-number ColE1/pMB1/pBR322/pUC origin of replication
   4556..5416    -  CDS            AmpR: β-lactamase; bla; confers resistance to ampicillin, carbenicillin, and related antibiotics
   5417..5521    -  promoter       AmpR promoter: bla
   5617..5652    +  CDS            rop (fragment): Rop protein, which maintains plasmids at low copy number; rop
   5754..5853    +  misc_feature   bom (fragment): basis of mobility region from pBR322
   5854..6309    -  rep_origin     f1 ori (sequence partly withheld): f1 bacteriophage origin of replication; arrow indicates direction of (+) strand synthesis
   6317..34      -  CDS            lacZα (fragment) (across the origin): LacZα fragment of β-galactosidase; lacZ fragment
>Addgene plasmid #100814 | pXJ42-p110 CUX1 | depositor full sequence | sequence record 189648 | pXJ42-p110 CUX1 sequence 6351 bps
GATCGGTGCGGGCCTCTTCGCTATTACGCCAGCTAGAGTCCGTTACATAACTTACGGTAAATGGCCCGCC
TGGCTGACCGCCCAACGACCCCCGCCCATTGACGTCAATAATGACGTATGTTCCCATAGTAACGCCAATA
GGGACTTTCCATTGACGTCAATGGGTGGAGTATTTACGGTAAACTGCCCACTTGGCAGTACATCAAGTGT
ATCATATGCCAAGTACGCCCCCTATTGACGTCAATGACGGTAAATGGCCCGCCTGGCATTATGCCCAGTA
CATGACCTTATGGGACTTTCCTACTTGGCAGTACATCTACGTATTAGTCATCGCTATTACCATGGTGATG
CGGTTTTGGCAGTACATCAATGGGCGTGGATAGCGGTTTGACTCACGGGGATTTCCAAGTCTCCACCCCA
TTGACGTCAATGGGAGTTTGTTTTGGCACCAAAATCAACGGGACTTTCCAAAATGTCGTAACAACTCCGC
CCCATTGACGCAAATGGGCGGTAGGCGTGTACGGTGGGAGGTCTATATAAGCAGAGCTCGTTTAGTGAAC
CGTCAGATCGCCTGGAGACGCCATCCACGCTGTTTTGACCTCCATAGAAGACACCGGGACCGATCCAGCC
TCCGCGGCCGGGAACGGTGCATTGGAACGGACCCCTAGGCTTTTGCAAAAAGCTCCGGATCGATCCTGAG
AACTTCAGGGTGAGTTTGGGGACCCTTGATTGTTCTTTCTTTTTCGCTATTGTAGGCCTAGGCTTTTGCA
AAAAGCTGGATCGATCCTGAGAACTTCAGGGTGAGTTTGGGGACCCTTGATTGTTCTTTCTTTTTCGCTA
TTGTAAAATTCATGTTATATGGAGGGGGCAAAGTTTTCAGGGTGTTGTTTAGAATGGGAAGATGTCCCTT
GTATCACCATGGACCCTCATGATAATTTTGTTTCTTTCACTTTCTACTCTGTTGACAACCATTGTCTCCT
CTTATTTTCTTTTCATTTTCTGTAACTTTTTCGTTAAACTTTAGCTTGCATTTGTAACGAATTTTTAAAT
TCACTTTTGTTTATTTGTCAGATTGTAAGTACTTTCTCTAATCACTTTTTTTTCAAGGCAATCAGGGTAT
ATTATATTGTACTTCAGCACAGTTTTAGAGAACAATTGTTATAATTAAATGATAAGGTAGAATATTTCTG
CATATAAATTCTGGCTGGCGTGGAAATATTCTTATTGGTAGAAACAACTACATCCTGGTCATCATCCTGC
CTTTCTCTTTATGGTTACAATGATATACACTGTTTGAGATGAGGATAAAATACTCTGAGTCCAAACCGGG
CCCCTCTGCTAACCATGTTCATGCCTTCTTCTTTTTCCTACAGCTCCTGGGCAACGTGCTGGTTATTGTG
CTGTCTCATCATTTTGGCAAAGAATTGTAATACGACTCACTATAGGGCGAATAGATCTGGTACCCTCGAG
CCACCATGGAGCAGAAGCTCATCTCTGAAGAGGACCTCACGCGTGGTCGACAGAATTACTGGAAGGAGTG
GCCCAGCGCTGAGTCCCCATACTCCCAGAGCTCAGAGCTGAGTCTGACCGGGGCCAGCCGCAGCGAGACA
CCACAGAACAGCCCCCTGCCATCCTCCCCGATCGTGCCCATGTCCAAGCCCACCAAGCCCTCGGTCCCCC
CGCTGACCCCCGAGCAGTACGAGGTCTACATGTACCAGGAGGTGGACACCATCGAGCTCACCCGGCAGGT
TAAGGAAAAGCTGGCCAAGAACGGCATCTGCCAGAGAATCTTCGGGGAGAAGGTGCTGGGCCTGTCCCAG
GGCAGCGTCAGCGACATGCTGTCCCGACCGAAGCCATGGAGCAAGCTGACGCAGAAAGGCCGAGAACCCT
TCATCCGGATGCAGCTCTGGCTGAACGGCGAGCTAGGCCAGGGTGTTCTACCCGTCCAGGGCCAGCAGCA
AGGGCCAGTCCTCCACTCCGTGACATCGCTCCAGGACCCGCTGCAGCAGGGCTGTGTGAGCTCAGAAAGC
ACTCCAAAGACCTCCGCCAGCTGCAGCCCTGCCCCTGAGTCCCCGATGAGTTCCAGTGAGTCGGTGAAGA
GCCTGACCGAGCTGGTCCAGCAGCCCTGTCCCCCCATCGAGGCGAGCAAGGACAGCAAGCCACCAGAGCC
CAGTGACCCGCCAGCATCCGACTCCCAGCCCACAACCCCGCTGCCTCTCTCCGGACACTCGGCCCTCAGC
ATCCAAGAATTAGTAGCCATGTCCCCGGAGCTGGACACCTACGGCATAACCAAGCGGGTGAAGGAGGTGC
TGACGGACAACAACCTCGGCCAGCGCTTATTTGGGGAGACCATCTTAGGGCTCACCCAAGGCTCTGTCTC
TGACCTCCTTGCCCGCCCCAAACCCTGGCATAAGCTCAGTCTGAAAGGACGAGAGCCCTTCGTCCGGATG
CAGCTGTGGCTGAACGACCCCAACAATGTGGAGAAGCTGATGGACATGAAACGGATGGAGAAGAAAGCCT
ACATGAAGCGGCGGCACAGCTCAGTCAGTGACAGCCAGCCCTGCGAACCGCCCTCTGTCGGCACCGAGTA
CAGCCAGGGCGCCAGCCCCCAGCCCCAGCACCAGCTGAAGAAACCCCGGGTGGTGCTGGCTCCGGAGGAG
AAGGAGGCGCTGAAACGAGCGTATCAGCAAAAGCCATACCCGTCACCAAAAACCATCGAAGACCTCGCCA
CCCAGCTCAACCTGAAAACAAGCACCGTCATCAACTGGTTCCACAACTACAGGTCTCGGATCCGCAGAGA
ACTGTTCATTGAGGAAATTCAGGCCGGGAGTCAGGGCCAGGCGGGCGCCAGCGACTCACCCTCGGCCCGC
AGCGGCCGGGCGGCGCCCAGCTCGGAGGGCGACAGCTGCGACGGCGTGGAGGCCACTGAGGGCCCAGGCA
GCGCCGACACCGAGGAGCCCAAGTCTCAGGGAGAGGCCGAGCGGGAGGAGGTGCCGCGGCCGGCGGAGCA
GACGGAGCCGCCGCCCTCGGGGACCCCGGGCCCGGACGACGCCCGCGACGACGACCACGAGGGAGGCCCC
GTGGAAGGCCCGGGGCCCCTGCCCAGCCCCGCCTCCGCGACCGCCACCGCCGCGCCCGCGGCCCCCGAGG
ACGCCGCTACCTCAGCCGCCGCCGCGCCGGGGGAGGGCCCCGCGGCCCCGACGTCCGCGCCACCGCCCAG
CAACAGCAGCAGCAGCAGCGCCCCCCGCAGGCCCAGCTCGCTGCAGAGCCTTTTCGGCCTCCCCGAGGCC
GCGGGCGCCCGGGACTCGCGCGACAACCCCCTGCGCAAGAAGAAGGCCGCGAACTTGAACAGCATCATCC
ACCGCCTGGAGAAGGCCGCCAGCCGGGAGGAACCTATCGAATGGGAGTTCTATCCATACGACGTACCTGA
CTACGCATGAGCGGCCGCGAATTCGATCTTATTAAAGCAGAACTTGTTTATTGCAGCTTATAATGGTTAC
AAATAAAGCAATAGCATCACAAATTTCACAAATAAAGCATTTTTTTCACTGCATTCTAGTTGTGGTTTGT
CCAAACTCATCAATGTATCTTATCATGTCTGGTCGACTCTAGACTCTTCCGCTTCCTCGCTCACTGACTC
GCTGCGCTCGGTCGTTCGGCTGCGGCGAGCGGTATCAGCTCACTCAAAGGCGGTAATACGGTTATCCACA
GAATCAGGGGATAACGCAGGAAAGAACATGTGAGCAAAAGGCCAGCAAAAGGCCAGGAACCGTAAAAAGG
CCGCGTTGCTGGCGTTTTTCCATAGGCTCCGCCCCCCTGACGAGCATCACAAAAATCGACGCTCAAGTCA
GAGGTGGCGAAACCCGACAGGACTATAAAGATACCAGGCGTTTCCCCCTGGAAGCTCCCTCGTGCGCTCT
CCTGTTCCGACCCTGCCGCTTACCGGATACCTGTCCGCCTTTCTCCCTTCGGGAAGCGTGGCGCTTTCTC
AATGCTCACGCTGTAGGTATCTCAGTTCGGTGTAGGTCGTTCGCTCCAAGCTGGGCTGTGTGCACGAACC
CCCCGTTCAGCCCGACCGCTGCGCCTTATCCGGTAACTATCGTCTTGAGTCCAACCCGGTAAGACACGAC
TTATCGCCACTGGCAGCAGCCACTGGTAACAGGATTAGCAGAGCGAGGTATGTAGGCGGTGCTACAGAGT
TCTTGAAGTGGTGGCCTAACTACGGCTACACTAGAAGGACAGTATTTGGTATCTGCGCTCTGCTGAAGCC
AGTTACCTTCGGAAAAAGAGTTGGTAGCTCTTGATCCGGCAAACAAACCACCGCTGGTAGCGGTGGTTTT
TTTGTTTGCAAGCAGCAGATTACGCGCAGAAAAAAAGGATCTCAAGAAGATCCTTTGATCTTTTCTACGG
GGTCTGACGCTCAGTGGAACGAAAACTCACGTTAAGGGATTTTGGTCATGAGATTATCAAAAAGGATCTT
CACCTAGATCCTTTTAAATTAAAAATGAAGTTTTAAATCAATCTAAAGTATATATGAGTAAACTTGGTCT
GACAGTTACCAATGCTTAATCAGTGAGGCACCTATCTCAGCGATCTGTCTATTTCGTTCATCCATAGTTG
CCTGACTCCCCGTCGTGTAGATAACTACGATACGGGAGGGCTTACCATCTGGCCCCAGTGCTGCAATGAT
ACCGCGAGACCCACGCTCACCGGCTCCAGATTTATCAGCAATAAACCAGCCAGCCGGAAGGGCCGAGCGC
AGAAGTGGTCCTGCAACTTTATCCGCCTCCATCCAGTCTATTAATTGTTGCCGGGAAGCTAGAGTAAGTA
GTTCGCCAGTTAATAGTTTGCGCAACGTTGTTGCCATTGCTACAGGCATCGTGGTGTCACGCTCGTCGTT
TGGTATGGCTTCATTCAGCTCCGGTTCCCAACGATCAAGGCGAGTTACATGATCCCCCATGTTGTGCAAA
AAAGCGGTTAGCTCCTTCGGTCCTCCGATCGTTGTCAGAAGTAAGTTGGCCGCAGTGTTATCACTCATGG
TTATGGCAGCACTGCATAATTCTCTTACTGTCATGCCATCCGTAAGATGCTTTTCTGTGACTGGTGAGTA
CTCAACCAAGTCATTCTGAGAATAGTGTATGCGGCGACCGAGTTGCTCTTGCCCGGCGTCAATACGGGAT
AATACCGCGCCACATAGCAGAACTTTAAAAGTGCTCATCATTGGAAAACGTTCTTCGGGGCGAAAACTCT
CAAGGATCTTACCGCTGTTGAGATCCAGTTCGATGTAACCCACTCGTGCACCCAACTGATCTTCAGCATC
TTTTACTTTCACCAGCGTTTCTGGGTGAGCAAAAACAGGAAGGCAAAATGCCGCAAAAAAGGGAATAAGG
GCGACACGGAAATGTTGAATACTCATACTCTTCTTTTTTCAATATTATTGAAGCATTTATCAGGGTTATT
GTCTCATGAGCGGATACATATTTGAATGTATTTAGAAAAATAAACAAATAGGGGTTCCGCGCACATTTCC
CCGAAAAGTGCCACCTGACGTCTAAGAAACCATTATTATCATGACATTAACCTATAAAAATAGGCGTATC
ACGAGGCCCCTTTCGTCTCGCGCGTTTCGGTGATGACGGTGAAAACCTCTGACACATGCAGCTCCCGGAG
ACGGTCACAGCTTGTCTGTAAGCGGATGCCGGGAGCAGACAAGCCCGTCAGGGCGCGTCAGCGGGTGTTG
GCGGGTGTCGGGGCTGGCTTAACTATGCGGCATCAGAGCAGATTGTACTGAGAGTGCACCATATGCGGTG
TGAAATACCGCACAGATGCGTAAGGAGAAAATACCGCATCAGGAAATTGTAAACGTTAATATTTTGTTAA
AATTCGCGTTAAATTTTTGTTAAATCAGCTCATTTTTTAACCAATAGGCCGAAATCGGCAAAATCCCTTA
TAAATCAAAAGAATAGACCGAGATAGGGT
[37 nt withheld, positions 5980-6016]
AAAGAACGTGGACTCCAACGTCAAAGG
[49 nt withheld, positions 6044-6092]
T
[91 nt withheld, positions 6094-6184]
G
[124 nt withheld, positions 6186-6309]
CGCGCCATTCGCCATTCAGGCTACGCAACTGTTGGGAAGGGC
