Features (pLannotate 1.2.2; 16 found; start..end, strand, type, name):
     41..344     +  enhancer       CMV enhancer: human cytomegalovirus immediate early enhancer
    345..548     +  promoter       CMV promoter: human cytomegalovirus (CMV) immediate early promoter
    664..686     +  promoter       SRα promoter (fragment): hybrid promoter consisting of the SV40 early promoter plus part of the long terminal repeat of human T-lymphotrophic virus 1
    710..728     +  intron         β-globin intron (fragment): intron from rabbit β-globin gene
    803..1375    +  intron         β-globin intron: intron from rabbit β-globin gene
   1430..1448    +  promoter       T7 promoter: promoter for bacteriophage T7 RNA polymerase
   1482..1504    +  CDS            3xMyc (fragment): 3 tandem Myc epitope tags
   1530..3413    +  CDS            CUX1 (fragment): CUX1_HUMAN - Also known as CUTL1. Experimental evidence at protein level: Swiss-Prot protein existence level 1. [CDP/Cux p110]: Plays a role in cell cycle progression, in particular at the G1/S transition. As cells progress into S phase, a fraction of CUX1 molecules is proteolytically processed into N- terminally truncated proteins of 110 kDa. While CUX1 only transiently binds to DNA and carries the CCAAT-displacement activity, CDP/Cux p110 makes a stable interaction with DNA and stimulates expression of genes such as POLA1. From Homo sapiens (Human).
   3474..3595    +  polyA_signal   SV40 poly(A) signal: SV40 polyadenylation signal
   3800..4388    -  rep_origin     ori: high-copy-number ColE1/pMB1/pBR322/pUC origin of replication
   4559..5419    -  CDS            AmpR: β-lactamase; bla; confers resistance to ampicillin, carbenicillin, and related antibiotics
   5420..5524    -  promoter       AmpR promoter: bla
   5619..5654    +  CDS            rop (fragment): Rop protein, which maintains plasmids at low copy number; rop
   5756..5855    +  misc_feature   bom (fragment): basis of mobility region from pBR322
   5883..6311    -  rep_origin     f1 ori (sequence partly withheld): f1 bacteriophage origin of replication; arrow indicates direction of (+) strand synthesis
   6315..34      -  CDS            lacZα (fragment) (across the origin): LacZα fragment of β-galactosidase; lacZ fragment
>Addgene plasmid #100814 | pXJ42-p110 CUX1 | addgene full sequence | sequence record 205853 | Addgene NGS Result
GATCGGTGCGGGCCTCTTCGCTATTACGCCAGCTAGAGTCCGTTACATAACTTACGGTAAATGGCCCGCC
TGGCTGACCGCCCAACGACCCCCGCCCATTGACGTCAATAATGACGTATGTTCCCATAGTAACGCCAATA
GGGACTTTCCATTGACGTCAATGGGTGGAGTATTTACGGTAAACTGCCCACTTGGCAGTACATCAAGTGT
ATCATATGCCAAGTACGCCCCCTATTGACGTCAATGACGGTAAATGGCCCGCCTGGCATTATGCCCAGTA
CATGACCTTATGGGACTTTCCTACTTGGCAGTACATCTACGTATTAGTCATCGCTATTACCATGGTGATG
CGGTTTTGGCAGTACATCAATGGGCGTGGATAGCGGTTTGACTCACGGGGATTTCCAAGTCTCCACCCCA
TTGACGTCAATGGGAGTTTGTTTTGGCACCAAAATCAACGGGACTTTCCAAAATGTCGTAACAACTCCGC
CCCATTGACGCAAATGGGCGGTAGGCGTGTACGGTGGGAGGTCTATATAAGCAGAGCTCGTTTAGTGAAC
CGTCAGATCGCCTGGAGACGCCATCCACGCTGTTTTGACCTCCATAGAAGACACCGGGACCGATCCAGCC
TCCGCGGCCGGGAACGGTGCATTGGAACGGACCCCTAGGCTTTTGCAAAAAGCTCCGGATCGATCCTGAG
AACTTCAGGGTGAGTTTGGGGACCCTTGRKYSKKSWWYSKTKYWYKSKAWYGKAMMMYTMRKCTTTTGCA
AAAAGCTCCGGATCGATCCTGAGAACTTCAGGGTGAGTTTGGGGACCCTTGATTGTTCTTTCTTTTTCGC
TATTGTAAAATTCATGTTATATGGAGGGGGCAAAGTTTTCAGGGTGTTGTTTAGAATGGGAAGATGTCCC
TTGTATCACCATGGACCCTCATGATAATTTTGTTTCTTTCACTTTCTACTCTGTTGACAACCATTGTCTC
CTCTTATTTTCTTTTCATTTTCTGTAACTTTTTCGTTAAACTTTAGCTTGCATTTGTAACGAATTTTTAA
ATTCACTTTTGTTTATTTGTCAGATTGTAAGTACTTTCTCTAATCACTTTTTTTTCAAGGCAATCAGGGT
ATATTATATTGTACTTCAGCACAGTTTTAGAGAACAATTGTTATAATTAAATGATAAGGTAGAATATTTC
TGCATATAAATTCTGGCTGGCGTGGAAATATTCTTATTGGTAGAAACAACTACATCCTGGTCATCATCCT
GCCTTTCTCTTTATGGTTACAATGATATACACTGTTTGAGATGAGGATAAAATACTCTGAGTCCAAACCG
GGCCCCTCTGCTAACCATGTTCATGCCTTCTTCTTTTTCCTACAGCTCCTGGGCAACGTGCTGGTTATTG
TGCTGTCTCATCATTTTGGCAAAGAATTGTAATACGACTCACTATAGGGCGAATTAGATCTGGTACCCTC
GAGCCACCATGGAGCAGAAGCTCATCTCTGAAGAGGACCTCACGCGTGGTCGACAGAATTACTGGAAGGA
GTGGCCCAGCGCTGAGTCCCCATACTCCCAGAGCTCAGAGCTGAGTCTGACCGGGGCCAGCCGCAGCGAG
ACACCACAGAACAGCCCCCTGCCATCCTCCCCGATCGTGCCCATGTCCAAGCCCACCAAGCCCTCGGTCC
CCCCGCTGACCCCCGAGCAGTACGAGGTCTACATGTACCAGGAGGTGGACACCATCGAGCTCACCCGGCA
GGTTAAGGAAAAGCTGGCCAAGAACGGCATCTGCCAGAGAATCTTCGGGGAGAAGGTGCTGGGCCTGTCC
CAGGGCAGCGTCAGCGACATGCTGTCCCGACCGAAGCCATGGAGCAAGCTGACGCAGAAAGGCCGAGAAC
CCTTCATCCGGATGCAGCTCTGGCTGAACGGCGAGCTAGGCCAGGGTGTTCTACCCGTCCAGGGCCAGCA
GCAAGGGCCAGTCCTCCACTCCGTGACATCGCTCCAGGACCCGCTGCAGCAGGGCTGTGTGAGCTCAGAA
AGCACTCCAAAGACCTCCGCCAGCTGCAGCCCTGCCCCTGAGTCCCCGATGAGTTCCAGTGAGTCGGTGA
AGAGCCTGACCGAGCTGGTCCAGCAGCCCTGTCCCCCCATCGAGGCGAGCAAGGACAGCAAGCCACCAGA
GCCCAGTGACCCGCCAGCATCCGACTCCCAGCCCACAACCCCGCTGCCTCTCTCCGGACACTCGGCCCTC
AGCATCCAAGAATTAGTAGCCATGTCCCCGGAGCTGGACACCTACGGCATAACCAAGCGGGTGAAGGAGG
TGCTGACGGACAACAACCTCGGCCAGCGCTTATTTGGGGAGACCATCTTAGGGCTCACCCAAGGCTCTGT
CTCTGACCTCCTTGCCCGCCCCAAACCCTGGCATAAGCTCAGTCTGAAAGGACGAGAGCCCTTCGTCCGG
ATGCAGCTGTGGCTGAACGACCCCAACAATGTGGAGAAGCTGATGGACATGAAACGGATGGAGAAGAAAG
CCTACATGAAGCGGCGGCACAGCTCAGTCAGTGACAGCCAGCCCTGCGAACCGCCCTCTGTCGGCACCGA
GTACAGCCAGGGCGCCAGCCCCCAGCCCCAGCACCAGCTGAAGAAACCCCGGGTGGTGCTGGCTCCGGAG
GAGAAGGAGGCGCTGAAACGAGCGTATCAGCAAAAGCCATACCCGTCACCAAAAACCATCGAAGACCTCG
CCACCCAGCTCAACCTGAAAACCAGCACCGTCATCAACTGGTTCCACAACTACAGGTCTCGGATCCGCAG
AGAACTGTTCATTGAGGAAATTCAGGCCGGGAGTCAGGGCCAGGCGGGCGCCAGCGACTCACCCTCGGCC
CGCAGCGGCCGGGCGGCGCCCAGCTCGGAGGGCGACAGCTGCGACGGCGTGGAGGCCACTGAGGGCCCAG
GCAGCGCCGACACCGAGGAGCCCAAGTCTCAGGGAGAGGCCGAGCGGGAGGAGGTGCCGCGGCCGGCGGA
GCAGACGGAGCCGCCGCCCTCGGGGACCCCGGGCCCGGACGACGCCCGCGACGACGACCACGAGGGAGGC
CCCGTGGAAGGCCCGGGGCCCCTGCCCAGCCCCGCCTCCGCGACCGCCACCGCCGCGCCCGCGGCCCCCG
AGCASGCCGCTACCTCAGCCGCCGCCSCGCCGGGGGAGGGCCCCGCGGCCCCGAGCTCCGCGCCGCCGCC
CAGCAACAGCAGCAGCAGCAGCGCCCCCCGCAGGCCCAGCTCGCTGCAGAGCCTTTTCGGCCTCCCCGAG
GCCGCGGGCGCCCGGGACTCGCGCGACAACCCCCTGCGCAAGAAGAAGGCCGCGAACTTGAACAGCATCA
TCCACCGCCTGGAGAAGGCCGCCAGCCGGGAGGAACCTATCGAATGGGAGTTCTATCCATACGACGTACC
TGACTACGCATGAGCGGCCGCGAATTCGATCTTATTAAAGCAGAACTTGTTTATTGCAGCTTATAATGGT
TACAAATAAAGCAATAGCATCACAAATTTCACAAATAAAGCATTTTTTTCACTGCATTCTAGTTGTGGTT
TGTCCAAACTCATCAATGTATCTTATCATGTCTGGTCGACTCTAGACTCTTCCGCTTCCTCGCTCACTGA
CTCGCTGCGCTCGGTCGTTCGGCTGCGGCGAGCGGTATCAGCTCACTCAAAGGCGGTAATACGGTTATCC
ACAGAATCAGGGGATAACGCAGGAAAGAACATGTGAGCAAAAGGCCAGCAAAAGGCCAGGAACCGTAAAA
AGGCCGCGTTGCTGGCGTTTTTCCATAGGCTCCGCCCCCCTGACGAGCATCACAAAAATCGACGCTCAAG
TCAGAGGTGGCGAAACCCGACAGGACTATAAAGATACCAGGCGTTTCCCCCTGGAAGCTCCCTCGTGCGC
TCTCCTGTTCCGACCCTGCCGCTTACCGGATACCTGTCCGCCTTTCTCCCTTCGGGAAGCGTGGCGCTTT
CTCATAGCTCACGCTGTAGGTATCTCAGTTCGGTGTAGGTCGTTCGCTCCAAGCTGGGCTGTGTGCACGA
ACCCCCCGTTCAGCCCGACCGCTGCGCCTTATCCGGTAACTATCGTCTTGAGTCCAACCCGGTAAGACAC
GACTTATCGCCACTGGCAGCAGCCACTGGTAACAGGATTAGCAGAGCGAGGTATGTAGGCGGTGCTACAG
AGTTCTTGAAGTGGTGGCCTAACTACGGCTACACTAGAAGAACAGTATTTGGTATCTGCGCTCTGCTGAA
GCCAGTTACCTTCGGAAAAAGAGTTGGTAGCTCTTGATCCGGCAAACAAACCACCGCTGGTAGCGGTGGT
TTTTTTGTTTGCAAGCAGCAGATTACGCGCAGAAAAAAAGGATCTCAAGAAGATCCTTTGATCTTTTCTA
CGGGGTCTGACGCTCAGTGGAACGAAAACTCACGTTAAGGGATTTTGGTCATGAGATTATCAAAAAGGAT
CTTCACCTAGATCCTTTTAAATTAAAAATGAAGTTTTAAATCAATCTAAAGTATATATGAGTAAACTTGG
TCTGACAGTTACCAATGCTTAATCAGTGAGGCACCTATCTCAGCGATCTGTCTATTTCGTTCATCCATAG
TTGCCTGACTCCCCGTCGTGTAGATAACTACGATACGGGAGGGCTTACCATCTGGCCCCAGTGCTGCAAT
GATACCGCGAGACCCACGCTCACCGGCTCCAGATTTATCAGCAATAAACCAGCCAGCCGGAAGGGCCGAG
CGCAGAAGTGGTCCTGCAACTTTATCCGCCTCCATCCAGTCTATTAATTGTTGCCGGGAAGCTAGAGTAA
GTAGTTCGCCAGTTAATAGTTTGCGCAACGTTGTTGCCATTGCTACAGGCATCGTGGTGTCACGCTCGTC
GTTTGGTATGGCTTCATTCAGCTCCGGTTCCCAACGATCAAGGCGAGTTACATGATCCCCCATGTTGTGC
AAAAAAGCGGTTAGCTCCTTCGGTCCTCCGATCGTTGTCAGAAGTAAGTTGGCCGCAGTGTTATCACTCA
TGGTTATGGCAGCACTGCATAATTCTCTTACTGTCATGCCATCCGTAAGATGCTTTTCTGTGACTGGTGA
GTACTCAACCAAGTCATTCTGAGAATAGTGTATGCGGCGACCGAGTTGCTCTTGCCCGGCGTCAATACGG
GATAATACCGCGCCACATAGCAGAACTTTAAAAGTGCTCATCATTGGAAAACGTTCTTCGGGGCGAAAAC
TCTCAAGGATCTTACCGCTGTTGAGATCCAGTTCGATGTAACCCACTCGTGCACCCAACTGATCTTCAGC
ATCTTTTACTTTCACCAGCGTTTCTGGGTGAGCAAAAACAGGAAGGCAAAATGCCGCAAAAAAGGGAATA
AGGGCGACACGGAAATGTTGAATACTCATACTCTTCCTTTTTCAATATTATTGAAGCATTTATCAGGGTT
ATTGTCTCATGAGCGGATACATATTTGAATGTATTTAGAAAAATAAACAAATAGGGGTTCCGCGCACATT
TCCCCGAAAAGTGCCACCTGACGTCTAAGAAACCATTATTATCATGACATTAACCTATAAAAATAGGCGT
ATCACGAGGCCCTTTCGTCTCGCGCGTTTCGGTGATGACGGTGAAAACCTCTGACACATGCAGCTCCCGG
AGACGGTCACAGCTTGTCTGTAAGCGGATGCCGGGAGCAGACAAGCCCGTCAGGGCGCGTCAGCGGGTGT
TGGCGGGTGTCGGGGCTGGCTTAACTATGCGGCATCAGAGCAGATTGTACTGAGAGTGCACCATATGCGG
TGTGAAATACCGCACAGATGCGTAAGGAGAAAATACCGCATCAGGAAATTGTAAGCGTTAATATTTTGTT
AAAATTCGCGTTAAATTTTTGTTAAATCAGCTCATTTTTTAACCAATAGGCCGAAATCGGCAAAATCCCT
TATAAATCAAAAGAATAGACCGAGATAGGGT
[37 nt withheld, positions 5982-6018]
AAAGAACGTGGACTCCAACGTCAAAGG
[49 nt withheld, positions 6046-6094]
T
[91 nt withheld, positions 6096-6186]
G
[124 nt withheld, positions 6188-6311]
CCATTCGCCATTCAGGCTGCGCAACTGTTGGGAAGGGC
